>Addgene plasmid #202082 | pYS16 | addgene full sequence | sequence record 413352 | Addgene NGS Result
TCTTCTCTCATCCGCCAAAACAGCCAAGCTGGAGACCGTTTGACATTACCCTGTTATCCCTAGATACATT
ACCCTGTTATCCCAGATGACATACCCTGTTATCCCTAGATGACATTACCCTGTTATCCCAGATGACATTA
CCCTGTTATCCCTAGATACATTACCCTGTTATCCCAGATGACATACCCTGTTATCCCTAGATGACATTAC
CCTGTTATCCCAGATGACATTACCCTGTTATCCCTAGATACATTACCCTGTTATCCCAGATGACATACCC
TGTTATCCCTAGATGACATTACCCTGTTATCCCAGATGACATTACCCTGTTATCCCTAGATACATTACCC
TGTTATCCCAGATGACATACCCTGTTATCCCTAGATGACATTACCCTGTTATCCCAGATGACATTACCCT
GTTATCCCTAGATACATTACCCTGTTATCCCAGATGACATACCCTGTTATCCCTAGATGACATTACCCTG
TTATCCCAGATGACATTACCCTGTTATCCCTAGATACATTACCCTGTTATCCCAGATGACATACCCTGTT
ATCCCTAGATGACATTACCCTGTTATCCCAGATGACATTACCCTGTTATCCCTAGATACATTACCCTGTT
ATCCCAGATGACATACCCTGTTATCCCTAGATGACATTACCCTGTTATCCCAGATGACATTACCCTGTTA
TCCCTAGATACATTACCCTGTTATCCCAGATGACATACCCTGTTATCCCTAGATGACATTACCCTGTTAT
CCCAGATAAACTCAATGATGATGATGATGATGGTCGAGACTCAGCGGCCGCGGTGCCAGGGCGTGCCCTT
GGGCTCCCCGGGCGCGACTAGTGGGCCAGTACCCAAAAAGCGGGGGGTCTGGTGGCAGTGGAGGGGGATC
CATGGTTAGTAAAGGTGAGGAGGACAACATGGCAAGTCTCCCCGCTACTCACGAACTTCATATCTTCGGC
TCCATAAACGGGGTTGACTTTGATATGGTAGGGCAGGGAACAGGGAATCCTAATGACGGCTATGAAGAGC
TCAATTTGAAGTCAACCAAGGGTGATCTCCAGTTCTCACCCTGGATTCTGGTCCCACATATAGGTTACGG
ATTCCACCAGTACCTTCCTTACCCTGATGGGATGAGTCCATTTCAAGCTGCCATGGTAGATGGTAGCGGG
TACCAGGTCCATCGCACTATGCAGTTTGAAGACGGTGCTTCATTGACTGTTAATTACCGCTACACATACG
AAGGCTCTCACATTAAAGGCGAAGCCCAGGTAAAAGGCACAGGATTTCCCGCTGACGGACCTGTTATGAC
AAATTCCCTGACCGCAGCAGACTGGTGCAGGAGTAAAAAGACTTATCCCAATGATAAGACAATTATCAGT
ACATTCAAGTGGAGCTATACTACCGGCAACGGCAAAAGATATCGAAGTACAGCCCGGACAACTTATACAT
TTGCTAAACCAATGGCCGCTAATTATCTCAAAAATCAACCCATGTACGTCTTCAGAAAAACAGAGCTGAA
ACACAGTAAGACAGAGCTTAATTTTAAAGAATGGCAAAAGGCCTTCACCGATGTTATGGGCATGGATGAG
CTCTACAAAGGTTCCGGAGGAGAGGGCAGAGGAAGTCTGCTAACATGCGGTGACGTCGAGGAGAATCCTG
GCCCAATGACTGAATACAAGCCTACTGTCAGGTTGGCTACAAGAGACGACGTTCCTAGAGCCGTGAGAAC
TCTGGCTGCAGCCTTCGCCGACTACCCCGCCACGAGACACACCGTTGACCCAGATCGGCATATTGAGAGA
GTGACTGAACTGCAGGAGCTGTTTCTTACAAGAGTTGGCCTCGACATAGGCAAGGTGTGGGTGGCGGACG
ACGGCGCCGCCGTGGCCGTCTGGACCACTCCCGAATCAGTTGAGGCTGGCGCCGTATTCGCTGAGATCGG
CCCGAGAATGGCTGAGCTCAGCGGGAGTAGGCTCGCGGCACAGCAGCAAATGGAGGGACTGCTGGCACCA
CACAGGCCCAAAGAACCCGCCTGGTTCCTGGCAACCGTCGGTGTATCTCCCGATCATCAGGGGAAAGGTC
TGGGCTCTGCCGTAGTGCTCCCTGGCGTGGAGGCAGCTGAGAGAGCAGGAGTACCTGCCTTCTTGGAGAC
CTCCGCTCCAAGGAATCTTCCCTTCTATGAACGGTTGGGCTTCACCGTGACAGCCGACGTGGAAGTCCCC
GAAGGCCCCCGCACTTGGTGCATGACGAGGAAGCCTGGAGCGGGGCCCGCCCCAACTGGGGTAACCTTTG
AGTTCTCTCAGTTGGGGGTAATCAGCATCATGATGTGGTACCACATCATGATGCTGATTATAAGAATGCG
GCCGCCACACTCTAGTGGATCTCGAGTTAATAATTCAGAAGAACTCGTCAAGAAGGCGATAGAAGGCGAT
GCGCTGCGAATCGGGAGCGGCGATACCGTAAAGCACGAGGAAGCGGTCAGCCCATTCGCCGCCAAGCTCT
TCAGCAATATCACGGGTAGCCAACGCTATGTCCTGATAGCGGTCCGCCACACCCAGCCGGCCACAGTCGA
TGAATCCAGAAAAGCGGCCATTTTCCACCATGATATTCGGCAAGCAGGCATCGCCATGGGTCACGACGAG
ATCCTCGCCGTCGGGCATGCTCGCCTTGAGCCTGGCGAACAGTTCGGCTGGCGCGAGCCCCTGATGCTCT
TCGTCCAGATCATCCTGATCGACAAGACCGGCTTCCATCCGAGTACGTGCTCGCTCGATGCGATGTTTCG
CTTGGTGGTCGAATGGGCAGGTAGCCGGATCAAGCGTATGCAGCCGCCGCATTGCATCAGCCATGATGGA
TACTTTCTCGGCAGGAGCAAGGTGAGATGACAGGAGATCCTGCCCCGGCACTTCGCCCAATAGCAGCCAG
TCCCTTCCCGCTTCAGTGACAACGTCGAGCACAGCTGCGCAAGGAACGCCCGTCGTGGCCAGCCACGATA
GCCGCGCTGCCTCGTCTTGCAGTTCATTCAGGGCACCGGACAGGTCGGTCTTGACAAAAAGAACCGGGCG
CCCCTGCGCTGACAGCCGGAACACGGCGGCATCAGAGCAGCCGATTGTCTGTTGTGCCCAGTCATAGCCG
AATAGCCTCTCCACCCAAGCGGCCGGAGAACCTGCGTGCAATCCATCTTGTTCAATCATGCGAAACGATC
CTCATCCTGTCTCTTGATCAGAGCTTGATCCCCTGCGCCATCAGATCCTTGGCGGCAAGAAAGCCATCCA
GTTTACTTTGCAGGGCTTCCCAACCTTACCAGAGGGCGCCCCAGCTGGCAATTCCGGTTCGCTTGCTGTC
CATAAAACCGCCCAGTCTAGCTATCGCCATGTAAGCCCACTGCAAGCTACCTGCTTTCTCTTTGCGCTTG
CGTTTTCCCTTGTCCAGATAGCCCAGTAGCTGACATTCATCCGGGGTCAGCACCGTTTCTGCGGACTGGC
TTTCTACGCGCTCGAGGGGGGGCCAAACGGTCTCCAGCTTGGCTGTTTTGGCGGATGAGAGAAGATTTTC
AGCCTGATACAGATTAAATCAGAACGCAGAAGCGGTCTGATAAAACAGAATTTGCCTGGCGGCAGTAGCG
CGGTGGTCCCACCTGACCCCATGCCGAACTCAGAAGTGAAACGCCGTAGCGCCGATGGTAGTGTGGGGTC
TCCCCATGCGAGAGTAGGGAACTGCCAGGCATCAAATAAAACGAAAGGCTCAGTCGAAAGACTGGGCCTT
TCGTTTTATCTGTTGTTTGTCGGTGAACGCTCTCCTGAGTAGGACAAATCCGCCGGGAGCGGATTTGAAC
GTTGCGAAGCAACGGCCCGGAGGGTGGCGGGCAGGACGCCCGCCATAAACTGCCAGGCATCAAATTAAGC
AGAAGGCCATCCTGACGGATGGCCTTTTTGCGTTTCTACAAACTCTTTTGTTTATTTTTCTAAATACATT
CAAATATGTATCCGCTCATGACCAAAATCCCTTAACGTGAGTTTTCGTTCCACTGAGCGTCAGACCCCGT
AGAAAAGATCAAAGGATCTTCTTGAGATCCTTTTTTTCTGCGCGTAATCTGCTGCTTGCAAACAAAAAAA
CCACCGCTACCAGCGGTGGTTTGTTTGCCGGATCAAGAGCTACCAACTCTTTTTCCGAAGGTAACTGGCT
TCAGCAGAGCGCAGATACCAAATACTGTCCTTCTAGTGTAGCCGTAGTTAGGCCACCACTTCAAGAACTC
TGTAGCACCGCCTACATACCTCGCTCTGCTAATCCTGTTACCAGTGGCTGCTGCCAGTGGCGATAAGTCG
TGTCTTACCGGGTTGGACTCAAGACGATAGTTACCGGATAAGGCGCAGCGGTCGGGCTGAACGGGGGGTT
CGTGCACACAGCCCAGCTTGGAGCGAACGACCTACACCGAACTGAGATACCTACAGCGTGAGCTATGAGA
AAGCGCCACGCTTCCCGAAGGGAGAAAGGCGGACAGGTATCCGGTAAGCGGCAGGGTCGGAACAGGAGAG
CGCACGAGGGAGCTTCCAGGGGGAAACGCCTGGTATCTTTATAGTCCTGTCGGGTTTCGCCACCTCTGAC
TTGAGCGTCGATTTTTGTGATGCTCGTCAGGGGGGCGGAGCCTATGGAAAAACGCCAGCAACGCGGCCTT
TTTACGGTTCCTGGCCTTTTGCTGGCCTTTTGCTCACATGTTCTTTCCTGCGTTATCCCCTGATTCTGTG
GATAACCGTATTACCGCCTTTGAGTGAGCTGATACCGCTCGCCGCAGCCGAACGACCGAGCGCAGCGAGT
CAGTGAGCGAGGAAGCGGAAGAGCGCCTGATGCGGTATTTTCTCCTTACGCATCTGTGCGGTATTTCACA
CCGCATATGGTGCACTCTCAGTACAATCTGCTCTGATGCCGCATAGTTAAGCCAGTATACACTCCGCTAT
CGCTACGTGACTGGGTCATGGCTGCGCCCCGACACCCGCCAACACCCGCTGACGCGCCCTGACGGGCTTG
TCTGCTCCCGGCATCCGCTTACAGACAAGCTGTGACCGTCTCCGGGAGCTGCATGTGTCAGAGGTTTTCA
CCGTCATCACCGAAACGCGCGAGGCAGCAGATCAATTCGCGCGCGAAGGCGAAGCGGCATGCATAATGTG
CCTGTCAAATGGACGAAGCAGGGATTCTGCAAACCCTATGCTACTCCGTCAAGCCGTCAATTGTCTGATT
CGTTACCAATTATGACAACTTGACGGCTACATCATTCACTTTTTCTTCACAACCGGCACGGAACTCGCTC
GGGCTGGCCCCGGTGCATTTTTTAAATACCCGCGAGAAATAGAGTTGATCGTCAAAACCAACATTGCGAC
CGACGGTGGCGATAGGCATCCGGGTGGTGCTCAAAAGCAGCTTCGCCTGGCTGATACGTTGGTCCTCGCG
CCAGCTTAAGACGCTAATCCCTAACTGCTGGCGGAAAAGATGTGACAGACGCGACGGCGACAAGCAAACA
TGCTGTGCGACGCTGGCGAT
Features (pLannotate 1.2.2; 15 found; start..end, strand, type, name):
    785..802     -  CDS            capTEV™ (fragment): composite tag for in vivo biotinylation, TEV protease cleavage, and 6xHis tagging
    823..856     +  protein_bind   attB: minimal attB site for the φC31 integrase (Groth et al., 2000) phage φC31 integrase
    912..1619    +  CDS            mNeonGreen: mNeonGreen is a basic (constitutively fluorescent) green/yellow fluorescent protein published in 2013, derived from Branchiostoma lanceolatum. It is reported to be a very rapidly-maturing monomer with moderate acid sensitivity.
   1686..2282    +  CDS            pac: PUAC_STRAD - Protein predicted: Swiss-Prot protein existence level 4. Detoxification of puromycin. From Streptomyces alboniger.
   2289..2328    +  protein_bind   phage φC31 attP (fragment): attachment site of phage φC31 phage φC31 integrase
   2415..3209    -  CDS            NeoR/KanR: aminoglycoside phosphotransferase from Tn5; aph(3')-II (or nptII); confers resistance to neomycin, kanamycin, and G418 (Geneticin®)
   3241..3513    -  CDS            tnpA (fragment): TN5P_ECOLX - Also known as tnp. Experimental evidence at protein level: Swiss-Prot protein existence level 1. Mediates transposition of transposon Tn5 by a 'cut and paste' mechanism. First, the monomeric transposase binds the 19 bp inverted DNA repeats flanking the transposon. Then, dimerization of the DNA- bound transposase creates a synaptic DNA complex. After nicking of the first DNA strand, excision of the transposon proceeds through a series of intermediates. The transposase then mediates the insertion of the transposon at a new site by strand transfer. The activity of the wild- type tran
   3624..3739    +  ncRNA          5S rRNA: Accession: RF00001 - 5S ribosomal RNA
   3743..3829    +  terminator     rrnB T1 terminator: Escherichia coli rrnB; transcription terminator T1 from the E. coli rrnB gene
   3921..3948    +  terminator     rrnB T2 terminator: transcription terminator T2 from the E. coli rrnB gene
   3967..4011    +  promoter       AmpR promoter (fragment): bla
   4082..4670    +  rep_origin     ori: high-copy-number ColE1/pMB1/pBR322/pUC origin of replication
   4856..4996    -  misc_feature   bom: basis of mobility region from pBR322
   5098..5138    -  CDS            rop (fragment): Rop protein, which maintains plasmids at low copy number; rop
   5260..5550    -  CDS            araC (fragment): L-arabinose regulatory protein; araC
