[The description below was written by a language model from this plasmid's Addgene catalogue record and pLannotate feature annotations shown in this document.]
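Description:
pYS16 is a 5,550-nt minicircle parental plasmid built on the System Biosciences MN100A-1 backbone. It serves as the source of universal donor DNA for CRISPR-mediated C-terminal tagging of endogenous genes with mNeonGreen, and the associated publication applies this approach in mouse embryonic stem cells. It replicates in E. coli from a high-copy ColE1/pUC-type origin and is selected with kanamycin through the Tn5-derived NeoR/KanR gene. The remaining backbone annotations are a bom site, rrnB T1/T2 terminators, and fragments of rop, araC, tnpA and the AmpR promoter. These are bacterial vector remnants rather than functional payload.

The payload lies between a φC31 attB site and a φC31 attP fragment. It consists of an mNeonGreen coding sequence followed by the puromycin N-acetyltransferase gene (pac), joined according to the insert name by a T2A self-cleaving peptide, although the T2A itself is not annotated in the feature table. The record lists no promoter for the cassette. Expression of both the fluorescent tag and puromycin resistance therefore depends on in-frame integration at the 3' end of a transcribed target gene, and T2A allows the resistance protein to be released separately from the tagged protein. This arrangement lets puromycin enrich for productive knock-ins.

In a dedicated minicircle producer strain, φC31 integrase recombines attB with attP. This excises the mNG-T2A-PuroR cassette as a small circular DNA free of the bacterial origin and kanamycin marker, and that minicircle is the actual donor. The depositor notes that the strain in which the plasmid is supplied is not suitable for this step, so a specialised producer strain is needed. The record does not describe the guide RNA target sites or the mechanism by which the donor is captured at the genomic locus.
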