Addgene plasmid #202082: pYS16
Purpose: Parent vector for producing universal minicircle donors for mNeonGreen C-terminal knock-in
Depositing lab: Daniel Dickinson. Depositing organization: University of Texas at Austin. Publication: Efficient and rapid fluorescent protein knock-in with universal donors in mouse embryonic stem cells. Shi Y, Kopparapu N, Ohler L, Dickinson DJ. Development. 2023 May 15;150(10):dev201367. doi: 10.1242/dev.201367. Epub 2023 May 25. PubMed 37129004.
Backbone
  Vector backbone: MN100A-1
  Backbone manufacturer: System Biosciences
  Vector type: CRISPR
  Selectable markers: Puromycin
Growth in bacteria
  Bacterial resistance: Kanamycin, 50 μg/mL
  Growth temperature: 30°C
  Growth strain: NEB Stable
  Copy number: High Copy
Gene/Insert
  Gene/Insert name: CT mNG-T2A-PuroR Minicircle Parent
  Species: Synthetic
  Promoter: None
  Tag / fusion protein: mNeonGreen (C terminal on insert)
  Cloning method: Gibson Cloning
Terms and licenses: Academic/Nonprofit Terms; Industry Terms: Not Available to Industry
Depositor comments: IMPORTANT: This plasmid is shipped from Addgene in NEB Stable cells, but these cells are NOT suitable for minicircle production. You will need to purchase ZYCY10P3S2T cells separately, and transform the plasmid into that host strain, to produce minicircles.
How to cite: pYS16 was a gift from Daniel Dickinson (Addgene plasmid # 202082 ; http://n2t.net/addgene:202082 ; RRID:Addgene_202082)
